>Addgene plasmid #242029 | Cp PS Intein gal4-vp16 | addgene full sequence | sequence record 483210 | Addgene NGS Result
CGTTACATAACTTACGGTAAATGGCCCGCCTGGCTGACCGCCCAACGACCCCCGCCCATTGACGTCAATA
ATGACGTATGTTCCCATAGTAACGCCAATAGGGACTTTCCATTGACGTCAATGGGTGGAGTATTTACGGT
AAACTGCCCACTTGGCAGTACATCAAGTGTATCATATGCCAAGTACGCCCCCTATTGACGTCAATGACGG
TAAATGGCCCGCCTGGCATTATGCCCAGTACATGACCTTATGGGACTTTCCTACTTGGCAGTACATCTAC
GTATTAGTCATCGCTATTACCATGGTGATGCGGTTTTGGCAGTACATCAATGGGCGTGGATAGCGGTTTG
ACTCACGGGGATTTCCAAGTCTCCACCCCATTGACGTCAATGGGAGTTTGTTTTGGCACCAAAATCAACG
GGACTTTCCAAAATGTCGTAACAACTCCGCCCCATTGACGCAAATGGGCGGTAGGCGTGTACGGTGGGAG
GTCTATATAAGCAGAGCTGGTTTAGTGAACCGTCAGATCCGCTAGCACCATGGCTGGAGACATGAGAGCT
GCCAACCTTTGGCCAAGCCCGCTCATGATCAAACGCTCTAAGAAGAACAGCCTGGCCTTGTCCCTGACGG
CCGACCAGATGGTCAGTGCCTTGTTGGATGCTGAGCCCCCCATACTCTATTCCGAGTATGATCCTACCAG
ACCCTTCAGTGAAGCTTCGATGATGGGCTTACTGACCAACCTGGCAGACAGGGAGCTGGTTCACATGATC
AACTGGGCGAAGAGGGTGCCAGGCTTTGTGGATTTGACCCTCCATGATCAGGTCCACCTTCTAGAATGTG
CCTGGCTAGAGATCCTGATGATTGGTCTCGTCTGGCGCTCCATGGAGCACCCAGTGAAGCTACTGTTTGC
TCCTAACTTGCTCTTGGACAGGAACCAGGGAAAATGTGTAGAGGGCATGGTGGAGATCTTCGACATGCTG
CTGGCTACATCATCTCGGTTCCGCATGATGAATCTGCAGGGAGAGGAGTTTGTGTGCCTCAAATCTATTA
TTTTGCTTAATTCTGGAGTGTACACATTTCTGTCCAGCACCCTGAAGTCTCTGGAAGAGAAGGACCATAT
CCACCGAGTCCTGGACAAGATCACAGACACTTTGATCCACCTGATGGCCAAGGCAGGCCTGACCCTGCAG
CAGCAGCACCAGCGGCTGGCCCAGCTCCTCCTCATCCTCTCCCACATCAGGCACATGAGTAACAAAGGCA
TGGAGCATCTGTACAGCATGAAGTGCAAGAACGTGGTGCCCCTCTATGACCTGCTGCTGGAGGCGGCGGA
CGCCCACCGCCTACATGCGCCCACTAGCCGTGGAGGGGCATCCGTGGAGGAGACGGACCAAAGCCACTTG
GCCACTGCGGGCTCTACTTCATCGCATTCCTTGCAAAAGTATTACATCACGGGGGAGGCAGAGGGTTTCC
CTGCCACAGCTGGGGGTGGTGGATCAGGAGGTGGTGGATCAGGAGGAGGTGGTTCTGGTGGAGGAGGTTC
TACCGGTGAAATGATGCTGAAAAAAATCCTGAAAATCGAGGAACTGGATGAACGCGGTACCGGCAGCGGA
GGTCATACCTTGTATGCGCCGGGGGGTTATGACATCATGGGTTACCTCATACAGATCATGAATAGGCCGA
ACCCACAAGTGGAACTCGGACCCGTCGATACCTCCTGCGCTCTCATTCTGTGTGACCTTAAGCAGAAGGA
TACCCCTATCGTGTACGCCTCCGAGGCATTTCTGTACATGACAGGGTACTCGAACGCCGAAGTGCTGGGA
CGGAACTGCCGCTTCCTGCAAAGCCCGGATGGAATGGTGAAGCCTAAGTCAACCCGCAAATACGTGGACT
CCAACACTATCAACACCATGCGCAAGGCCATTGACCGCAATGCTGAGGTGCAAGTGGAAGTGGTGAACTT
CAAGAAGAATGGACAGCGCTTCGTCAACTTCCTGACTATGATCCCCGTGCGCGACGAGACCGGCGAATAT
CGGTACAGCATGGGGTTTCAGTGTGAGACAGAGGGCGGCTCAGGAGGCAGCGGCGGTTCTGGAGGTTCCG
GTGGCGGCTCAGGAGGTAGCGGAGGGTCTCACACTCTTTACGCCCCTGGAGGATACGACATTATGGGATA
TTTGATTCAGATTATGAACCGCCCAAACCCTCAGGTCGAACTGGGGCCTGTGGACACGTCATGTGCCCTG
ATCCTGTGCGATCTGAAGCAAAAGGACACTCCGATTGTCTACGCCTCGGAAGCCTTCTTGTATATGACCG
GATACAGCAATGCAGAGGTGCTCGGTAGGAACTGCAGATTCCTGCAGTCCCCCGACGGGATGGTGAAACC
AAAGTCCACTCGCAAATATGTGGACTCGAACACGATCAATACAATGCGGAAGGCCATCGACCGGAACGCC
GAGGTCCAGGTGGAGGTGGTCAACTTTAAGAAGAACGGCCAGCGGTTCGTGAACTTTCTCACCATGATTC
CGGTCCGGGATGAAACCGGAGAGTACAGATACTCCATGGGATTCCAGTGCGAAACCGAAGGGTCAGGATC
CGAACTGATTGATATTGAAGTTAGCGGTAACCACCTGTTCTATGCCAATGATATTCTGACCCATAATAGC
TCGAGCAAGCTACTGTCTTCTATCGAACAAGCATGCGATATTTGCCGACTTAAAAAGCTCAAGTGCTCCA
AAGAAAAACCGAAGTGCGCCAAGTGTCTGAAGAACAACTGGGAGTGTCGCTACTCTCCCAAAACCAAAAG
GTCTCCGCTGACTAGGGCACATCTGACAGAAGTGGAATCAAGGCTAGAAAGACTGGAACAGCTATTTCTA
CTGATTTTTCCTCGAGAAGACCTTGACATGATTTTGAAAATGGATTCTTTACAGGATATAAAAGCATTGT
TAACAGGATTATTTGTACAAGATAATGTGAATAAAGATGCCGTCACAGATAGATTGGCTTCAGTGGAGAC
TGATATGCCTCTAACATTGAGACAGCATAGAATAAGTGCGACATCATCATCGGAAGAGAGTAGTAACAAA
GGTCAAAGACAGTTGACTGTATCGCCGGAATTCGGAGGTGGTGGATCAGGAGGAGGCGGTTCTGCGTACA
GCCGCGCGCGTACGAAAAACAATTACGGGTCTACCATCGAGGGCCTGCTCGATCTCCCGGACGACGACGC
CCCCGAAGAGGCGGGGCTGGCGGCTCCGCGCCTGTCCTTTCTCCCCGCGGGACACACGCGCAGACTGTCG
ACGGCCCCCCCGACCGATGTCAGCCTGGGGGACGAGCTCCACTTAGACGGCGAGGACGTGGCGATGGCGC
ATGCCGACGCGCTAGACGATTTCGATCTGGACATGTTGGGGGACGGGGATTCCCCTGGTCCGGGATTTAC
CCCCCACGACTCCGCCCCCTACGGCGCTCTGGATATGGCCGACTTCGAGTTTGAGCAGATGTTTACCGAT
GCCCTTGGAATTGACGAGTACGGTGGGACTAGTGGAGGGTCAGGGGCTGGAGGGTCGGGGGCAGGCGGTT
CGGGAGCCGGAGGATCTGGAGGGGGTGGTTCGGGTGGTGGTGGTAGCGGCTACTGCCTGGACCTGAAGAC
CCAGGTGCAGACCCCCCAGGGCATGAAGGAGATCAGCAACATCCAGGTGGGCGACCTGGTGCTGAGCAAC
ACCGGCTACAACGAGGTGCTGAACGTGTTCCCCAAGAGCAAGAAGAAGAGCTACAAGATCACCCTGGAGG
ACGGCAAGGAGATCATCTGCAGCGAGGAGCACCTGTTCCCCACCCAGACCGGCGAGATGAACATCAGCGG
CGGCCTGAAGGAGGGCATGTGCCTGTACGTGAAGGGCGGCTCCGGAGGAGGTAGTGGCGGAGGGAGTGGT
GGGAGTGGCTCTGGTTCAGGCAGTGGTTCTGCAGGCGATATGCGGGCCGCTAATTTGTGGCCTTCTCCTT
TGATGATTAAGAGAAGTAAAAAAAATTCCTTGGCTCTGAGCTTGACCGCTGATCAAATGGTGTCCGCTCT
CCTCGACGCCGAACCTCCTATCTTGTACAGCGAATACGACCCCACACGGCCATTTAGCGAGGCCTCAATG
ATGGGACTGCTTACAAATCTCGCTGATAGAGAACTCGTGCATATGATTAATTGGGCCAAACGGGTCCCCG
GATTCGTCGACCTGACTCTGCATGACCAAGTGCATCTCTTGGAGTGCGCATGGCTGGAAATTCTCATGAT
CGGCCTGGTGTGGCGGAGCATGGAACATCCTGTCAAACTGCTCTTCGCCCCCAATCTGCTGCTGGATCGG
AATCAAGGCAAGTGCGTGGAAGGAATGGTCGAAATTTTTGATATGCTCCTCGCCACCAGCAGCAGGTTTA
GAATGATGAACCTCCAAGGCGAAGAGTTCGTCTGTCTGAAGAGCATCATCCTGCTGAACAGCGGGGTCTA
TACCTTCCTAAGTAGTACATTAAAAAGTTTGGAGGAAAAAGATCACATTCATCGGGTGCTCGATAAAATT
ACCGATACCCTAATTCATCTCATGGCTAAAGCCGGACTCACACTCCAACAACAACATCAAAGACTCGCTC
AACTGTTACTGATTCTGAGCCATATTAGACATATGAGCAATAAGGGAATGGAACACCTCTATTCCATGAA
ATGTAAAAATGTCGTCCCTCTGTACGATCTCCTCCTCGAAGCCGCCGATGCTCATAGGCTGCACGCCCCT
ACCTCCAGAGGCGGAGCCAGCGTCGAAGAAACCGATCAGTCCCATCTGGCTACCGCCGGAAGCACCTCCA
GCCACAGCCTTCAGAAATACTATATTACCGGCGAAGCCGAAGGCTTTCCCGCTACCGCCTAAAGCGGCCG
CGACTCTAGATCATAATCAGCCATACCACATTTGTAGAGGTTTTACTTGCTTTAAAAAACCTCCCACACC
TCCCCCTGAACCTGAAACATAAAATGAATGCAATTGTTGTTGTTAACTTGTTTATTGCAGCTTATAATGG
TTACAAATAAAGCAATAGCATCACAAATTTCACAAATAAAGCATTTTTTTCACTGCATTCTAGTTGTGGT
TTGTCCAAACTCATCAATGTATCTTAAGGCGTAAATTGTAAGCGTTAATATTTTGTTAAAATTCGCGTTA
AATTTTTGTTAAATCAGCTCATTTTTTAACCAATAGGCCGAAATCGGCAAAATCCCTTATAAATCAAAAG
AATAGACCGAGATAGGGT
[37 nt withheld, positions 5269-5305]
AAAGAACGTGGACTCCAACGTCAAAGG
[49 nt withheld, positions 5333-5381]
T
[91 nt withheld, positions 5383-5473]
G
[124 nt withheld, positions 5475-5598]
CAGGTGGCACTTTTCGGGGAAATGTGCGCGGAACCCCTATTTGTTTATTTTTCTAAATACATTCAAATAT
GTATCCGCTCATGAGACAATAACCCTGATAAATGCTTCAATAATATTGAAAAAGGAAGAGTCCTGAGGCG
GAAAGAACCAGCTGTGGAATGTGTGTCAGTTAGGGTGTGGAAAGTCCCCAGGCTCCCCAGCAGGCAGAAG
TATGCAAAGCATGCATCTCAATTAGTCAGCAACCAGGTGTGGAAAGTCCCCAGGCTCCCCAGCAGGCAGA
AGTATGCAAAGCATGCATCTCAATTAGTCAGCAACCATAGTCCCGCCCCTAACTCCGCCCATCCCGCCCC
TAACTCCGCCCAGTTCCGCCCATTCTCCGCCCCATGGCTGACTAATTTTTTTTATTTATGCAGAGGCCGA
GGCCGCCTCGGCCTCTGAGCTATTCCAGAAGTAGTGAGGAGGCTTTTTTGGAGGCCTAGGCTTTTGCAAA
GATCGATCAAGAGACAGGATGAGGATCGTTTCGCATGATTGAACAAGATGGATTGCACGCAGGTTCTCCG
GCCGCTTGGGTGGAGAGGCTATTCGGCTATGACTGGGCACAACAGACAATCGGCTGCTCTGATGCCGCCG
TGTTCCGGCTGTCAGCGCAGGGGCGCCCGGTTCTTTTTGTCAAGACCGACCTGTCCGGTGCCCTGAATGA
ACTGCAAGACGAGGCAGCGCGGCTATCGTGGCTGGCCACGACGGGCGTTCCTTGCGCAGCTGTGCTCGAC
GTTGTCACTGAAGCGGGAAGGGACTGGCTGCTATTGGGCGAAGTGCCGGGGCAGGATCTCCTGTCATCTC
ACCTTGCTCCTGCCGAGAAAGTATCCATCATGGCTGATGCAATGCGGCGGCTGCATACGCTTGATCCGGC
TACCTGCCCATTCGACCACCAAGCGAAACATCGCATCGAGCGAGCACGTACTCGGATGGAAGCCGGTCTT
GTCGATCAGGATGATCTGGACGAAGAGCATCAGGGGCTCGCGCCAGCCGAACTGTTCGCCAGGCTCAAGG
CGAGCATGCCCGACGGCGAGGATCTCGTCGTGACCCATGGCGATGCCTGCTTGCCGAATATCATGGTGGA
AAATGGCCGCTTTTCTGGATTCATCGACTGTGGCCGGCTGGGTGTGGCGGACCGCTATCAGGACATAGCG
TTGGCTACCCGTGATATTGCTGAAGAGCTTGGCGGCGAATGGGCTGACCGCTTCCTCGTGCTTTACGGTA
TCGCCGCTCCCGATTCGCAGCGCATCGCCTTCTATCGCCTTCTTGACGAGTTCTTCTGAGCGGGACTCTG
GGGTTCGAAATGACCGACCAAGCGACGCCCAACCTGCCATCACGAGATTTCGATTCCACCGCCGCCTTCT
ATGAAAGGTTGGGCTTCGGAATCGTTTTCCGGGACGCCGGCTGGATGATCCTCCAGCGCGGGGATCTCAT
GCTGGAGTTCTTCGCCCACCCTAGGGGGAGGCTAACTGAAACACGGAAGGAGACAATACCGGAAGGAACC
CGCGCTATGACGGCAATAAAAAGACAGAATAAAACGCACGGTGTTGGGTCGTTTGTTCATAAACGCGGGG
TTCGGTCCCAGGGCTGGCACTCTGTCGATACCCCACCGAGACCCCATTGGGGCCAATACGCCCGCGTTTC
TTCCTTTTCCCCACCCCACCCCCCAAGTTCGGGTGAAGGCCCAGGGCTCGCAGCCAACGTCGGGGCGGCA
GGCCCTGCCATAGCCTCAGGTTACTCATATATACTTTAGATTGATTTAAAACTTCATTTTTAATTTAAAA
GGATCTAGGTGAAGATCCTTTTTGATAATCTCATGACCAAAATCCCTTAACGTGAGTTTTCGTTCCACTG
AGCGTCAGACCCCGTAGAAAAGATCAAAGGATCTTCTTGAGATCCTTTTTTTCTGCGCGTAATCTGCTGC
TTGCAAACAAAAAAACCACCGCTACCAGCGGTGGTTTGTTTGCCGGATCAAGAGCTACCAACTCTTTTTC
CGAAGGTAACTGGCTTCAGCAGAGCGCAGATACCAAATACTGTTCTTCTAGTGTAGCCGTAGTTAGGCCA
CCACTTCAAGAACTCTGTAGCACCGCCTACATACCTCGCTCTGCTAATCCTGTTACCAGTGGCTGCTGCC
AGTGGCGATAAGTCGTGTCTTACCGGGTTGGACTCAAGACGATAGTTACCGGATAAGGCGCAGCGGTCGG
GCTGAACGGGGGGTTCGTGCACACAGCCCAGCTTGGAGCGAACGACCTACACCGAACTGAGATACCTACA
GCGTGAGCTATGAGAAAGCGCCACGCTTCCCGAAGGGAGAAAGGCGGACAGGTATCCGGTAAGCGGCAGG
GTCGGAACAGGAGAGCGCACGAGGGAGCTTCCAGGGGGAAACGCCTGGTATCTTTATAGTCCTGTCGGGT
TTCGCCACCTCTGACTTGAGCGTCGATTTTTGTGATGCTCGTCAGGGGGGCGGAGCCTATGGAAAAACGC
CAGCAACGCGGCCTTTTTACGGTTCCTGGCCTTTTGCTGGCCTTTTGCTCACATGTTCTTTCCTGCGTTA
TCCCCTGATTCTGTGGATAACCGTATTACCGCCATGCATTAGTTATTAATAGTAATCAATTACGGGGTCA
TTAGTTCATAGCCCATATATGGAGTTCCG
Features (pLannotate 1.2.2; 18 found; start..end, strand, type, name):
      1..304     +  enhancer       CMV enhancer: human cytomegalovirus immediate early enhancer
    305..508     +  promoter       CMV promoter: human cytomegalovirus (CMV) immediate early promoter
    543..1478    +  CDS            ERT2: mutated ligand-binding domain of the human estrogen receptor (Feil et al., 1997)
   2130..2579    +  CDS            pMag: "positive Magnet" variant of an N-terminally truncated Vivid (VVD) blue light photoreceptor from Neurospora crassa (Kawano et al., 2015) rapidly heterodimerizes with nMagHigh1 upon blue light irradiation to form a complex with slow switch-off kinetics
   2667..3104    +  CDS            GAL4 DNA binding domain: DNA binding domain of the GAL4 transcriptional activator; Saccharomyces cerevisiae GAL4 (truncated)
   3294..3527    +  CDS            VP16 AD: transcriptional activation domain of herpes simplex virus protein VP16 (Triezenberg et al., 1988; Cousens et al., 1989); UL48
   3951..4886    +  CDS            ESR1 (fragment): ESR1_HUMAN - Also known as ESR, NR3A1. Experimental evidence at protein level: Swiss-Prot protein existence level 1. [Isoform 3]: Involved in activation of NOS3 and endothelial nitric oxide production (PubMed:21937726). Isoforms lacking one or several functional domains are thought to modulate transcriptional activity by competitive ligand or DNA binding and/or heterodimerization with the full-length receptor (PubMed:10970861). Binds to ERE and inhibits isoform 1 (PubMed:10970861). From Homo sapiens (Human).
   4909..4992    +  CDS            large T antigen (fragment): large T antigen from SV40 (simian virus 40)
   5015..5136    +  polyA_signal   SV40 poly(A) signal: SV40 polyadenylation signal
   5170..5598    -  rep_origin     f1 ori (sequence partly withheld): f1 bacteriophage origin of replication; arrow indicates direction of (+) strand synthesis
   5625..5729    +  promoter       AmpR promoter: bla
   5731..6088    +  promoter       SV40 promoter: SV40 enhancer and early promoter
   6123..6917    +  CDS            NeoR/KanR: aminoglycoside phosphotransferase from Tn5; aph(3')-II (or nptII); confers resistance to neomycin, kanamycin, and G418 (Geneticin®)
   6938..7090    +  CDS            ble (fragment): BLE_KLEPN - Experimental evidence at protein level: Swiss-Prot protein existence level 1. Binding protein with a strong affinity to the bleomycin family of antibiotics. Binds to CL990; an antimitotic-antibiotic compound. From Klebsiella pneumoniae.
   7149..7196    +  polyA_signal   HSV TK poly(A) signal: herpes simplex virus thymidine kinase polyadenylation signal (Cole and Stacy, 1985)
   7287..7303    -  polyA_signal   bGH poly(A) signal (fragment): bovine growth hormone polyadenylation signal
   7525..8113    +  rep_origin     ori: high-copy-number ColE1/pMB1/pBR322/pUC origin of replication
   8228..8287    +  enhancer       CMV enhancer (fragment): human cytomegalovirus immediate early enhancer
