[The description below was written by a language model from this plasmid's Addgene catalogue record and pLannotate feature annotations shown in this document.]
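Description:
Cp PS Intein gal4-vp16 is a mammalian expression plasmid built on the mEGFP-N1 backbone, in which a roughly 4.4 kb synthetic open reading frame was cloned between NheI and NotI, downstream of the CMV immediate-early enhancer/promoter and upstream of the SV40 polyadenylation signal. It is propagated in E. coli at high copy from a pUC-type ColE1 origin and selected with kanamycin. The NeoR/KanR cassette is driven by tandem bacterial (bla) and SV40 early promoters and terminated by the HSV TK poly(A) signal, so it can also confer G418 resistance in mammalian cells. An f1 origin is present as well.

The insert encodes a single fusion protein arranged, according to the record, as ERT2, the first part of a split C-intein (IntC1), two linked Vivid (VVD) blue-light photoreceptor domains, the second C-intein part (IntC2), the GAL4 DNA-binding domain, the VP16 activation domain, the N-intein (IntN) and a second ERT2. The automated annotation identifies both ERT2 domains (the C-terminal one only as a human ESR1 fragment, consistent with the depositor's note that it and IntN are codon-optimized), GAL4, VP16 and only one VVD-derived domain, which it labels pMag. The intein segments are not annotated.

ERT2, a mutated estrogen receptor ligand-binding domain, is commonly used to hold fusion proteins in the cytoplasm, and here one copy flanks each end of the fusion. The stated purpose is blue-light-controlled release of the GAL4-VP16 transactivator from the cytoplasm to the nucleus. This presumably occurs through light-driven activation of the VVD-interrupted, circularly permuted ("Cp") photoswitchable intein, which would free the transactivator from its ERT2 anchors. The released factor would be expected to drive GAL4 UAS-dependent reporters, although the record names no reporter.
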