Addgene plasmid #242029: Cp PS Intein gal4-vp16
Purpose: Blue-light-controlled release of gal4-vp16 transactivator from the cytoplasm to the nucleus.
Depositing lab: Vladislav Verkhusha. Depositing organization: Albert Einstein College of Medicine. Publication: Photoswitchable intein for light control of covalent protein binding and cleavage. Baloban M, Manoilov KY, Karasev MM, Verkhusha VV, Shcherbakova DM. Nat Commun. 2025 Sep 11;16(1):8263. doi: 10.1038/s41467-025-63595-9. PubMed 40935816.
Backbone
  Vector backbone: mEGFP-N1
  Backbone size w/o insert (bp): 3930
  Vector type: Mammalian Expression
Growth in bacteria
  Bacterial resistance: Kanamycin, 50 μg/mL
  Growth temperature: 37°C
  Growth strain: DH5alpha
  Copy number: High Copy
Gene/Insert
  Gene/Insert name: Cp PS Intein gal4-vp16 (alt name: ERT2-Linker-IntC1-Linker1-VVD-Linker2-VVD-Linker3-IntC2-SSS-gal4-Linker-vp16-LinkerSGY-IntN-Linker-ERT2)
  Species: Synthetic
  Insert size (bp): 4381
  Promoter: CMV
  Cloning method: Restriction Enzyme; 5′ cloning site NheI (not destroyed); 3′ cloning site NotI (not destroyed)
  Sequencing primers: 5′ CMV Forward; 3′ SV40pA-R
Terms and licenses: Academic/Nonprofit Terms; Industry Terms: Not Available to Industry
Depositor comments: The depositor confirms that both IntN and C-terminal ERT2 are codon-optimized.
How to cite: Cp PS Intein gal4-vp16 was a gift from Vladislav Verkhusha (Addgene plasmid # 242029 ; http://n2t.net/addgene:242029 ; RRID:Addgene_242029)
